Addgene plasmid #116918: pBSPPc
Purpose: (Empty Backbone) Gene constitutive expression from a Pc promoter
Depositing lab: Cuiqing Ma. Depositing organization: Shandong University. Publication: New constitutive vectors: useful genetic engineering tools for biocatalysis. Xu Y, Tao F, Ma C, Xu P. Appl Environ Microbiol. 2013 Apr;79(8):2836-40. doi: 10.1128/AEM.03746-12. Epub 2013 Feb 15. PubMed 23416993.
Backbone
  Vector backbone: pBSPIISK(-)
  Vector type: Bacterial Expression
  Promoter: Pc promoter from Delftia acidovorans C17
Growth in bacteria
  Bacterial resistance: Ampicillin, 100 μg/mL
  Growth temperature: 30°C
  Growth strain: DH5alpha
  Copy number: High Copy
Gene/Insert
  Cloning method: Restriction Enzyme
  Sequencing primers: 5′ M13R
Terms and licenses: Academic/Nonprofit Terms; Industry Terms: Not Available to Industry
How to cite: pBSPPc was a gift from Cuiqing Ma (Addgene plasmid # 116918 ; http://n2t.net/addgene:116918 ; RRID:Addgene_116918)
