[The description below was written by a language model from this plasmid's Addgene catalogue record and pLannotate feature annotations shown in this document.]
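Description:
pBSPPc is an empty bacterial expression backbone built on pBSPIISK(-), a pBluescript-style shuttle vector, and designed to express a cloned gene constitutively from the Pc promoter of Delftia acidovorans C17. The 4,237 nt sequence carries two replication systems. One is a high-copy ColE1/pUC-type origin for propagation in E. coli. The other is the pRO1600 oriV together with its cognate Rep protein gene, a broad-host-range replicon from a Pseudomonas aeruginosa plasmid that should allow maintenance in Pseudomonas and related Gram-negative hosts. Selection is by ampicillin through the β-lactamase gene (AmpR) and its own promoter. Short remnants of rop, bom and lacI are also annotated and appear to be leftovers from the vector's construction rather than functional elements.

The cloning region retains pBluescript features: a fragment of the multiple cloning site flanked by T3 and T7 phage promoters, a lac promoter with operator and CAP binding site, and a partial lacZα fragment. The Pc promoter is not annotated by name in the feature table. However, a fragment of an integron-type integrase gene spans the sequence origin, lying between the T7 promoter and the MCS. Pc promoters of integrons typically lie within or next to the integrase coding region, so this segment plausibly corresponds to the inserted promoter, though the record does not confirm it. Genes of interest are inserted by restriction cloning into the MCS and are then transcribed without an inducer. The associated publication presents such constitutive vectors as genetic engineering tools for biocatalysis.
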