Features (pLannotate 1.2.2; 16 found; start..end, strand, type, name):
    227..319     -  misc_feature   MCS (fragment): pBluescript multiple cloning site
    332..350     -  promoter       T3 promoter: promoter for bacteriophage T3 RNA polymerase
    395..411     -  protein_bind   lac operator: The lac repressor binds to the lac operator to inhibit transcription in E. coli. This inhibition can be relieved by adding lactose or isopropyl-β-D-thiogalactopyranoside (IPTG). lac repressor encoded by lacI
    419..449     -  promoter       lac promoter: promoter for the E. coli lac operon
    464..485     -  protein_bind   CAP binding site: CAP binding activates transcription in the presence of cAMP. E. coli catabolite activator protein
    498..590     -  CDS            lacI (fragment): lac repressor; lacI; The lac repressor binds to the lac operator to inhibit transcription in E. coli. This inhibition can be relieved by adding lactose or isopropyl-β-D-thiogalactopyranoside (IPTG).
    773..1361    -  rep_origin     ori: high-copy-number ColE1/pMB1/pBR322/pUC origin of replication
   1532..2392    -  CDS            AmpR: β-lactamase; bla; confers resistance to ampicillin, carbenicillin, and related antibiotics
   2393..2497    -  promoter       AmpR promoter: bla
   2592..2627    +  CDS            rop (fragment): Rop protein, which maintains plasmids at low copy number; rop
   2729..2778    +  misc_feature   bom (fragment): basis of mobility region from pBR322
   2824..3175    -  rep_origin     pRO1600 oriV: broad-host-range origin of replication from Pseudomonas aeruginosa plasmid pRO1600; requires the pRO1600 Rep protein for replication (West et al., 1994)
   3189..4022    +  CDS            pRO1600 Rep: replication protein for the broad-host-range plasmid pRO1600 from Pseudomonas aeruginosa&nbsp
   4053..4203    -  CDS            lacZα (fragment): LacZα fragment of β-galactosidase; lacZ fragment
   4206..4224    +  promoter       T7 promoter: promoter for bacteriophage T7 RNA polymerase
   4235..225     -  CDS            int (fragment) (across the origin): INT2_ECOLX - Protein inferred from homology: Swiss-Prot protein existence level 3. Putative integrase believed to be involved in the insertion of antibiotic resistance genes into plasmids and transposons. From Escherichia coli.
>Addgene plasmid #116918 | pBSPPc | addgene full sequence | sequence record 225331 | Addgene NGS Result
CTGCCGATACAAGAACAACAGCGCGTTGAGCGCCTGCCGGTGGGTGGCCGGCGCCACTTGCTTCTCGGTG
GCGAGCATGGTCAGAAAACCCTCGACTTCAGCTTGCCCCATTTCGCGCGGATGTCGAAACCCACCATGGC
TGCGGGCCGTCCACAACACAAATGCCTTGGCCCAGTAGACATAAGCCTTCTCGGTCTGTAGGCTGTAATG
CAGGTAGCGAACCCGTCTCGAGGTCGACGGTATCGATAAGCTTGATATCGAATTCCTGCAGCCCGGGGGA
TCCACTAGTTCTAGAGCGGCCGCCACCGCGGTGGAGCTCCAGCTTTTGTTCCCTTTAGTGAGGGTTAATT
TCGAGCTTGGCGTAATCATGGTCATAGCTGTTTCCTGTGTGAAATTGTTATCCGCTCACAATTCCACACA
ACATACGAGCCGGAAGCATAAAGTGTAAAGCCTGGGGTGCCTAATGAGTGAGCTAACTCACATTAATTGC
GTTGCGCTCACTGCCCGCTTTCCAGTCGGGAAACCTGTCGTGCCAGCTGCATTAATGAATCGGCCAACGC
GCGGGGAGAGGCGGTTTGCGTATTGGGCGCTCTTCCGCTTCCTCGCTCACTGACTCGCTGCGCTCGGTCG
TTCGGCTGCGGCGAGCGGTATCAGCTCACTCAAAGGCGGTAATACGGTTATCCACAGAATCAGGGGATAA
CGCAGGAAAGAACATGTGAGCAAAAGGCCAGCAAAAGGCCAGGAACCGTAAAAAGGCCGCGTTGCTGGCG
TTTTTCCATAGGCTCCGCCCCCCTGACGAGCATCACAAAAATCGACGCTCAAGTCAGAGGTGGCGAAACC
CGACAGGACTATAAAGATACCAGGCGTTTCCCCCTGGAAGCTCCCTCGTGCGCTCTCCTGTTCCGACCCT
GCCGCTTACCGGATACCTGTCCGCCTTTCTCCCTTCGGGAAGCGTGGCGCTTTCTCATAGCTCACGCTGT
AGGTATCTCAGTTCGGTGTAGGTCGTTCGCTCCAAGCTGGGCTGTGTGCACGAACCCCCCGTTCAGCCCG
ACCGCTGCGCCTTATCCGGTAACTATCGTCTTGAGTCCAACCCGGTAAGACACGACTTATCGCCACTGGC
AGCAGCCACTGGTAACAGGATTAGCAGAGCGAGGTATGTAGGCGGTGCTACAGAGTTCTTGAAGTGGTGG
CCTAACTACGGCTACACTAGAAGAACAGTATTTGGTATCTGCGCTCTGCTGAAGCCAGTTACCTTCGGAA
AAAGAGTTGGTAGCTCTTGATCCGGCAAACAAACCACCGCTGGTAGCGGTGGTTTTTTTGTTTGCAAGCA
GCAGATTACGCGCAGAAAAAAAGGATCTCAAGAAGATCCTTTGATCTTTTCTACGGGGTCTGACGCTCAG
TGGAACGAAAACTCACGTTAAGGGATTTTGGTCATGAGATTATCAAAAAGGATCTTCACCTAGATCCTTT
TAAATTAAAAATGAAGTTTTAAATCAATCTAAAGTATATATGAGTAAACTTGGTCTGACAGTTACCAATG
CTTAATCAGTGAGGCACCTATCTCAGCGATCTGTCTATTTCGTTCATCCATAGTTGCCTGACTCCCCGTC
GTGTAGATAACTACGATACGGGAGGGCTTACCATCTGGCCCCAGTGCTGCAATGATACCGCGAGACCCAC
GCTCACCGGCTCCAGATTTATCAGCAATAAACCAGCCAGCCGGAAGGGCCGAGCGCAGAAGTGGTCCTGC
AACTTTATCCGCCTCCATCCAGTCTATTAATTGTTGCCGGGAAGCTAGAGTAAGTAGTTCGCCAGTTAAT
AGTTTGCGCAACGTTGTTGCCATTGCTACAGGCATCGTGGTGTCACGCTCGTCGTTTGGTATGGCTTCAT
TCAGCTCCGGTTCCCAACGATCAAGGCGAGTTACATGATCCCCCATGTTGTGCAAAAAAGCGGTTAGCTC
CTTCGGTCCTCCGATCGTTGTCAGAAGTAAGTTGGCCGCAGTGTTATCACTCATGGTTATGGCAGCACTG
CATAATTCTCTTACTGTCATGCCATCCGTAAGATGCTTTTCTGTGACTGGTGAGTACTCAACCAAGTCAT
TCTGAGAATAGTGTATGCGGCGACCGAGTTGCTCTTGCCCGGCGTCAATACGGGATAATACCGCGCCACA
TAGCAGAACTTTAAAAGTGCTCATCATTGGAAAACGTTCTTCGGGGCGAAAACTCTCAAGGATCTTACCG
CTGTTGAGATCCAGTTCGATGTAACCCACTCGTGCACCCAACTGATCTTCAGCATCTTTTACTTTCACCA
GCGTTTCTGGGTGAGCAAAAACAGGAAGGCAAAATGCCGCAAAAAAGGGAATAAGGGCGACACGGAAATG
TTGAATACTCATACTCTTCCTTTTTCAATATTATTGAAGCATTTATCAGGGTTATTGTCTCATGAGCGGA
TACATATTTGAATGTATTTAGAAAAATAAACAAATAGGGGTTCCGCGCACATTTCCCCGAAAAGTGCCAC
CTGACGTCTAAGAAACCATTATTATCATGACATTAACCTATAAAAATAGGCGTATCACGAGGCCCTTTCG
TCTCGCGCGTTTCGGTGATGACGGTGAAAACCTCTGACACATGCAGCTCCCGGAGACGGTCACAGCTTGT
CTGTAAGCGGATGCCGGGAGCAGACAAGCCCGTCAGGGCGCGTCAGCGGGTGTTGGCGGGTGTCGGGGCT
GGCTTAACTATGCGGCATCAGAGCAGATTGTACTGAGAGTGCACCATACCTCTCAGGCGCCGCTGGTGCC
GCTGGTTGGACGCCAAGGGTGAATCCGCCTCGATACCCTGATTACTCGCTTCCTGCGCCCTCTCAGGCGG
CGATAGGGGACTGGTAAAACGGGGATTGCCCAGACGCCTCCCCCGCCCCTTCAGGGGCACAAATGCGGCC
CCAACGGGGCCACGTAGTGGTGCGTTTTTTGCGTTTCCACCCTTTTCTTCCTTTTCCCTTTTAAACCTTT
TAGGACGTCTACAGGCCACGTAATCCGTGGCCTGTAGAGTTTAAAAAGGGACGGATTTGTTGCCATTAAG
GGACGGATTTGTTGTTAAGAAGGGACGGATTTGTTGTTGTAAAGGGACGGATTTGTTGTATTGTGGGACG
CAGATACAGTGTCCCCTTATACACAAGGAATGTCGAACGTGGCCTCACCCCCAATGGTTTACAAAAGCAA
TGCCCTGGTCGAGGCCGCGTATCGCCTCAGTGTTCAGGAACAGCGGATCGTTCTGGCCTGTATTAGCCAG
GTGAAGAGGAGCGAGCCTGTCACCGATGAAGTGATGTATTCAGTGACGGCGGAGGACATAGCGACGATGG
CGGGTGTCCCTATCGAATCTTCCTACAACCAGCTCAAAGAAGCGGCCCTGCGCCTGAAACGGCGGGAAGT
CCGGTTAACCCAAGAGCCCAATGGCAAGGGGAAAAGACCGAGTGTGATGATTACCGGCTGGGTGCAAACA
ATCATCTACCGGGAGGGTGAGGGCCGTGTAGAACTCAGGTTCACCAAAGACATGCTGCCGTACCTGACGG
AACTCACCAAACAGTTCACCAAATACGCCTTGGCTGACGTGGCCAAGATGGACAGCACCCACGCGATCAG
GCTTTACGAGCTGCTCATGCAATGGGACAGCATCGGCCAGCGCGAAATAGAAATTGACCAGCTGCGAAAG
TGGTTTCAACTGGAAGGCCGGTATCCCTCGATCAAGGACTTCAAGTTGCGAGTGCTTGATCCAGCCGTGA
CGCAGATCAACGAGCACAGCCCGCTACAGGTGGAGTGGGCGCAGCGAAAGACCGGGCGCAAGGTCACACA
TCTGTTGTTCAGTTTTGGACCGAAGAAGCCCGCCAAGGCGGTGGGTAAGGCCCCAGCGAAGCGCAAGGCC
GGGAAGATTTCAGATGCTGAGATCGCGAAACAGGCTCGCCCTGGTGAGACATGGGAAGCGGCCCGCGCTC
GACTAACCCAGATGCCGCTGGATCTGGCCTAGAGGCCGTGGCCACCACGGCCCGGCCTGCCTTTCAGGCT
GCGCAACTGTTGGGAAGGGCGATCGGTGCGGGCCTCTTCGCTATTACGCCAGCTGGCGAAAGGGGGATGT
GCTGCAAGGCGATTAAGTTGGGTAACGCCAGGGTTTTCCCAGTCACGACGTTGTAAAACGACGGCCAGTG
AATTGTAATACGACTCACTATAGGGCGAATTGGGTAC
